Addgene plasmid #72595: pRK5-FLAG-Sestrin2
Purpose: overexpression
Depositing lab: David Sabatini. Depositing organization: Whitehead Institute for Biomedical Research. Publication: The Sestrins interact with GATOR2 to negatively regulate the amino-acid-sensing pathway upstream of mTORC1. Chantranupong L, Wolfson RL, Orozco JM, Saxton RA, Scaria SM, Bar-Peled L, Spooner E, Isasa M, Gygi SP, Sabatini DM. Cell Rep. 2014 Oct 9;9(1):1-8. doi: 10.1016/j.celrep.2014.09.014. Epub 2014 Sep 25. PubMed 25263562.
Backbone
  Vector backbone: pRK5
  Backbone size w/o insert (bp): 4661
  Vector type: Mammalian Expression
Growth in bacteria
  Bacterial resistance: Ampicillin, 100 μg/mL
  Growth temperature: 37°C
  Growth strain: DH5alpha
  Copy number: Unknown
Gene/Insert
  Gene/Insert name: SESN2 (alt name: HI95; SES2; SEST2)
  Species: H. sapiens (human)
  Insert size (bp): 1443
  Mutation: codon optimized for mammalian expression, see deposited sequence
  GenBank ID: NM_031459.4
  Entrez Gene: SESN2 (a.k.a. HI95, SES2, SEST2)
  Promoter: CMV
  Tag / fusion protein: FLAG (N terminal on backbone)
  Cloning method: Restriction Enzyme; 5′ cloning site Sal1 (not destroyed); 3′ cloning site Not1 (not destroyed)
  Sequencing primers: 5′ SP6 : ATT TAG GTG ACA CTA TAG; 3′ pRK5-3': TGT AAC CAT TAT AAG CTG
Terms and licenses: Academic/Nonprofit Terms; Industry Terms: Not Available to Industry
How to cite: pRK5-FLAG-Sestrin2 was a gift from David Sabatini (Addgene plasmid # 72595 ; http://n2t.net/addgene:72595 ; RRID:Addgene_72595)
