[The description below was written by a language model from this plasmid's Addgene catalogue record.]
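Description:
pRK5-FLAG-Sestrin2 is a mammalian expression plasmid built on the pRK5 backbone (about 4.7 kb without insert) for overexpressing human Sestrin2 (SESN2, also known as HI95, SES2 or SEST2) in cultured cells. It is propagated in E. coli under ampicillin selection. The record lists the copy number as unknown, does not describe the bacterial origin of replication, and does not list a mammalian selection marker, so on the recorded information it is best regarded as a transient transfection vector.

The payload is a roughly 1.4 kb SESN2 open reading frame that has been codon optimized for mammalian expression, so its nucleotide sequence differs from the native human transcript cited as the reference. The insert sits between SalI and NotI sites, both of which were retained and could therefore be used to excise or exchange the coding sequence. Transcription is driven by the CMV promoter, a strong constitutive viral promoter active in many mammalian cell types. A FLAG epitope encoded by the backbone is fused to the N terminus of the protein, which allows detection by immunoblotting or immunofluorescence and recovery of the protein and its partners by anti-FLAG immunoprecipitation. No feature table accompanies the record, so other elements such as the polyadenylation signal are not documented here.

The stated purpose is overexpression. The associated publication concerns the interaction of the Sestrins with the GATOR2 complex and their negative regulation of amino-acid sensing upstream of mTORC1, so the construct suits co-immunoprecipitation and signalling experiments that examine how raised Sestrin2 levels affect this pathway.
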