>Addgene plasmid #72595 | pRK5-FLAG-Sestrin2 | depositor partial sequence | sequence record 132669 | insert
ATGATCGTGGCGGACTCCGAGTGCCGCGCAGAGCTCAAGGACTACCTGCGGTTCGCCCCGGGCGGCGTCG
GCGACTCGGGCCCCGGAGAGGAGCAGAGGGAGAGCCGGGCTCGGCGAGGCCCTCGAGGGCCCAGCGCCTT
CATCCCCGTGGAGGAGGTCCTTCGGGAGGGGGCTGAGAGCCTCGAGCAGCACCTGGGGCTGGAGGCACTG
ATGTCCTCTGGGCGAGTAGACAACCTGGCAGTGGTGATGGGCCTGCACCCTGACTACTTTACCAGCTTCT
GGCGCCTGCACTACCTGCTGCTGCACACGGATGGTCCCTTGGCCAGCTCCTGGCGCCACTACATTGCCAT
CATGGCTGCCGCCCGCCATCAGTGTTCTTACCTGGTAGGCTCCCACATGGCCGAGTTTCTGCAGACTGGT
GGTGACCCTGAGTGGCTGCTGGGCCTCCACCGGGCCCCCGAGAAGCTGCGCAAACTCAGCGAGATCAACA
AGTTGCTGGCGCATCGGCCATGGCTCATCACCAAGGAACACATCCAGGCCTTGCTGAAGACCGGCGAGCA
CACTTGGTCCCTGGCCGAGCTCATTCAGGCTCTGGTCCTGCTCACCCACTGCCACTCGCTCTCCTCCTTC
GTGTTTGGCTGTGGCATCCTCCCTGAGGGGGATGCAGATGGCAGCCCTGCCCCCCAGGCACCTACACCCC
CTAGTGAACAGAGCAGCCCCCCAAGCAGGGACCCGTTGAACAACTCTGGGGGCTTTGAGTCTGCCCGCGA
CGTGGAGGCGCTGATGGAGCGCATGCAGCAGCTGCAGGAGAGCCTGCTGCGGGATGAGGGGACGTCCCAG
GAGGAGATGGAGAGCCGCTTTGAGCTGGAGAAGTCAGAGAGCCTGCTGGTGACCCCCTCAGCTGACATCC
TGGAGCCCTCTCCACACCCAGACATGCTGTGCTTTGTGGAAGACCCTACTTTCGGATATGAGGACTTCAC
TCGGAGAGGGGCTCAGGCACCCCCTACCTTCCGGGCCCAGGATTATACCTGGGAAGACCATGGCTACTCG
CTGATCCAGCGGCTTTACCCTGAGGGTGGGCAGCTGCTGGATGAGAAGTTCCAGGCAGCCTATAGCCTCA
CCTACAATACCATCGCCATGCACAGTGGTGTGGACACCTCCGTGCTCCGCAGGGCCATCTGGAACTATAT
CCACTGCGTCTTTGGCATCAGATATGATGACTATGATTATGGGGAGGTGAACCAGCTCCTGGAGCGGAAC
CTCAAGGTCTATATCAAGACAGTGGCCTGCTACCCAGAGAAGACCACCCGAAGAATGTACAACCTCTTCT
GGAGGCACTTCCGCCACTCAGAGAAGGTCCACGTGAACTTGCTGCTCCTGGAGGCGCGCATGCAAGCCGC
TCTGCTGTACGCCCTCCGTGCCATCACCCGCTACATGACCTGA
