>Addgene plasmid #72595 | pRK5-FLAG-Sestrin2 | addgene partial sequence | sequence record 134806 | SP6 5'-ATTTAGGTGACACTATAG-3'
CCAACTGCACCTCGGTTCTATCGATTGAATTCACCATGGAAATGGACTACAAGGATGACGATGACAAGGG
TGGTGGTGGTGGTGCGTCGACGATGATCGTGGCGGACTCCGAGTGCCGCGCAGAGCTCAAGGACTACCTG
CGGTTCGCCCCGGGCGGCGTCGGCGACTCGGGCCCCGGAGAGGAGCAGAGGGAGAGCCGGGCTCGGCGAG
GCCCTCGAGGGCCCAGCGCCTTCATCCCCGTGGAGGAGGTCCTTCGGGAGGGGGCTGAGAGCCTCGAGCA
GCACCTGGGGCTGGAGGCACTGATGTCCTCTGGGCGAGTAGACAACCTGGCAGTGGTGATGGGCCTGCAC
CCTGACTACTTTACCAGCTTCTGGCGCCTGCACTACCTGCTGCTGCACACGGATGGTCCCTTGGCCAGCT
CCTGGCGCCACTACATTGCCATCATGGCTGCCGCCCGCCATCAGTGTTCTTACCTGGTAGGCTCCCACAT
GGCCGAGTTTCTGCAGACTGGTGGTGACCCTGAGTGGCTGCTGGGCCTCCACCGGGCCCCCGAGAAGCTG
CGCAAACTCAGCGAGATCAACAAGTTGCTGGCGCATCGGCCATGGCTCATCACCAAGGAACACATCCAGG
CCTTGCTGAAGACCGGCGAGCACACTTGGTCCCTGGCCGAGCTCATTCAGGCTCTGGTCCTGCTCACCCA
CTGCCACTCGCTCTCCTCCTTCGTGTTTGGCTGTGGCATCCTCCCTGAGGGGGATGCAGATGGCAGCCCT
GCCCCCCAGGCACCTACACCCCCTAGTGAACAGAGCAGCCCCCCAAGCAGGGACCCGTTGAACAACTCTG
GGGGCTTTGAGTCTGCCCGCGACGTGG
