>Addgene plasmid #72595 | pRK5-FLAG-Sestrin2 | addgene partial sequence | sequence record 134807 | SV40pA-R 5'-GAAATTTGTGATGCTATTGC-3'
AGCTGCATAACAGTTGGGCCATGGCGGCCAAGCTGGGGATCCTTACTTACTTAGCGGCCGCTCAGGTCAT
GTAGCGGGTGATGGCACGGAGGGCGTACAGCAGAGCGGCTTGCATGCGCGCCTCCAGGAGCAGCAAGTTC
ACGTGGACCTTCTCTGAGTGGCGGAAGTGCCTCCAGAAGAGGTTGTACATTCTTCGGGTGGTCTTCTCTG
GGTAGCAGGCCACTGTCTTGATATAGACCTTGAGGTTCCGCTCCAGGAGCTGGTTCACCTCCCCATAATC
ATAGTCATCATATCTGATGCCAAAGACGCAGTGGATATAGTTCCAGATGGCCCTGCGGAGCACGGAGGTG
TCCACACCACTGTGCATGGCGATGGTATTGTAGGTGAGGCTATAGGCTGCCTGGAACTTCTCATCCAGCA
GCTGCCCACCCTCAGGGTAAAGCCGCTGGATCAGCGAGTAGCCATGGTCTTCCCAGGTATAATCCTGGGC
CCGGAAGGTAGGGGGTGCCTGAGCCCCTCTCCGAGTGAAGTCCTCATATCCGAAAGTAGGGTCTTCCACA
AAGCACAGCATGTCTGGGTGTGGAGAGGGCTCCAGGATGTCAGCTGAGGGGGTCACCAGCAGGCTCTCTG
ACTTCTCCAGCTCAAAGCGGCTCTCCATCTCCTCCTGGGACGTCCCCTCATCCCGCAGCAGGCTCTCCTG
CAGCTGCTGCATGCGCTCCATCAGCGCCTCCACGTCGCGGGCAGACTCAAAGCCCCCAGAGTTGTTCAAC
GGGTCCCTGCTTGGGGGGCTGCTCTGTTCACTAGGGGGTGTA
